>Addgene plasmid #97147 | Tol2-lyzC-RFP-miR-30 backbone | addgene full sequence | sequence record 182846 | Addgene NGS Result
CTAAATTGTAAGCGTTAATATTTTGTTAAAATTCGCGTTAAATTTTTGTTAAATCAGCTCATTTTTTAAC
CAATAGGCCGAAATCGGCAAAATCCCTTATAAATCAAAAGAATAGACCGAGATAGGGT
[37 nt withheld, positions 129-165]
AAAGAACGTGGACTCCAACGTCAAAGG
[49 nt withheld, positions 193-241]
T
[91 nt withheld, positions 243-333]
CACAATGACGGCTACTACATGGTGCCATTCCTTCCTCTTTATAGGAATGGAGACTACCTCCTGTCCAACA
ATGCTCTTGGATACGAGTACGCCTACCTGTTGGACCCAGGTCATTGCACAACACCAGAAATGCCCTCTGA
TCTGCAAAAGACGTGAATATCTGTTCAGACACCCATATCCACTCTGTTCCACACAGGTCAGAGGTTTGTC
CAGGAGTTCTTGACAGAGGTGTAAAAAGTACTCAAAAATTTTACTCAAGTGAAAGTACAAGTACTTAGGG
AAAATTTTACTCAATTAAAAGTAAAAGTATCTGGCTAGAATCTTACTTGAGTAAAAGTAAAAAAGTACTC
CATTAAAATTGTACTTGAGTATTAAGGAAGTAAAAGGCTAGCAAGATCTGCTCGAGATACATTTGATTAG
AAGAGTTTGACTTGGGTTGATTATAGCAAATAGTGGAACACAAACAGATTTTGAAATATTCTTGCAAATT
TATTTATTAAATCCATTCAAATATTGTCATTTTTTGTACTGTGTAATTTATATTGATTTGCTCATACAAT
ATTTACATTTCGCTTAAACAATACACTATTATTTATATTTAAAAATAGCTATATATAAATCAAATGTATA
GCTCTTTTTTACACAATTAATCAAAGCTAAAATATTTGTCACACAAATACAGTAAGCCACTTCACAATGA
TATCTTCAAAATCTGTGCTTGACTGAATCATTTCATTTATTGTTTTGTAATTCACATTATACCTTACGTT
CTCCAGGCACAGTTTGAATTGTTGATAAATGAAGATAATACATCTGATTTAATTAGTCTCCTTTGTTTAT
AATAACTTTAATCTAATTTGATAGTAATAATTCCAGCAATACATCCATTACAATAAAAATCGCTTTTTTA
TTTTGCACATTAGTTTGCCGGTATTTGTTTAAAGTTTCACCATACTTTTAAATCATGTGCTATTTGAAAA
GGGCTGTTATGACTGGAATTAAATGTTTTTTTTTATATCAGTGTTTTAGATTGAAGTACAATATTTATAG
GTAAAATTCACCAGCATATGCTTAAAGATAGCCATGCTCCAGGTCCTTGTGTCCTTCTAAGGTCTGTTTG
TGGTTTAAGCTGTTTGTTGACACACGCTTGTCTTCTCCATTTTTCTGTGAAGTTATTGTCAGTTTATTGC
ACACTGGGTTGCATTAAGCTGCAGTTTTTTCACAACAGTTTTCCACATTGTAACAGTCAGTCTCCAAATT
ATTCCATCAGTCCTCAAATTTAGTCATTTGAGGCCATGAAAACACTTAAAACTACATGAAGGTAGTTTGG
CATTAGGTTTTAGACTTGTTCTTGTTTGGCATATTGCAACCTGTGTAAAAATGATTTGATTTTTATTTTT
TTTTTTTTTTTTTCAGAAAGAAACGGTCCAAAAAGAGTTATGTGAACATTTATCCATGTGTTTAATGTTT
TTTAAATTAAAAAAAAACATTTTTATTAAACCACTTGTGACTAAACCTTTTTTAGTTATTCTATTTTGTG
ACGAGTCTGAATGGCCAAAGTACTCTTGAATCCAAAATCTTTATAGTAAAATGTTTAATCTTACTTGCAG
TGTTGGGTATAATTTGTAACAAAGTTGAATTCCATATCTGCTGAGTGAAAAAGTAAAGTAAGAGATTGCT
GTAAATATTTAGGTTATTTATTTATTAATACAATATAGAAAGTAACAAAACACAATGTAAAAAATCAATA
AAGAAAGTAAATATTAAAAGTAATGATAAACTAATGATGTAAACAATATTAGCAACAAAGTTTGTACAAT
TCAGGGAGGGTAAAGAATTTCACCTAATAGTCAAACTCTGTATTAAATAATATAAAATCTTTGTTCTTAG
TCTGAAGAGGAGACTGTGAGAGAAAGCTTACTGGTTGTTAAATTAGAAAATTTGTAACTTGCAGATTAAA
ATGATTTAAATAATTTTATAAAGGCCATGTTTGAAACAAATGTAAAAACATAATAAATGTTAAGAATTTC
AGATATTGAGATTTTACAATTTAAAAAAAGCAATAAAGTAATAGCAGAGACCTACACTCTTAAAGTAAAT
TACCCAACTCTGCTTACTAGTAACTTTTGGAATAGTTACTAGTATCCATTGAACAAATACTAGAATCTAA
TTAAATTGTGTGAGTGTCCAATGAAAAGATTCTTGTATTTAAAACAGTACCAGTATCTATATATGTACAA
AATTTAGTGCTAGCAAAATGCAAATAAATACTACTGCATATAATGGATTGCATTGTAAATCGACTCGCCA
TAATACATTTATTTCCTATTTTTACTTTTAACAAAAAATAAGTTCACTGAGTATTTCATGTCATTAAATC
GCATTAAACCTCTTGCATGCTTTATGTACACTAGTGCAGTTCGCTAAATGACCACCGGTGTCACTAATAA
CACGATCGTTTCTGAATTCTGCATTAAACGCCATTTATACGTTGCTCTTATTAGTAAACAATTTCTCCAT
CATGAGCTCGACCAGTATTGCATATTTCATCCTCTTAAATCCAGAGTTGTTTCTTTTAATCACTTTCTCT
TCATGATAAAAGCAGTTTTTGGTTTTCAGAAGTTTACAACAAACCCAGTCAGTTATTGCCTCAGCAAACA
CTGGAGCAACTGCACACTTGTGAAAAGCTTCTTGCGAAACACAAACCTTTCTCTGGACTTATAAATAAAG
GCATTCAGCAGCTCCACCATACACCTCCACTGGTCTTGATAAAGCAGATATCAGCAGTGATACAGGTACC
TCGCCACCATGGATGAGGAAATCGCTGCCCTGGTCGTTGACAACGGCTCCGGTATGTGCAAAGCCGGTTT
TGCTGGAGATGATGCCCCTCGTGCTGTTTTCCCCTCCATTGTTGGACGACCCAGACATCAGGTACATTTA
ATAAACCATCCTAATAACATGTTAATCATATTGAACCACATTAAACTCTCATTTGTGCATTTTACATCTT
TTAAAACCGATTTATATTCGTTTTTAGATAATGAAGTTTATTAAAGTGTTAATTCACAGCTTTATTGCTT
GTTTTGAGAATCTGCTTGCATAAGTGATTTTTAAACTTGATCTGATTTTCGTTTGTTTCGAAGTTCTTCA
GCTTTGAAAGTCAGATCTTCAATTCACAGCCATGCCATAGTTTTAGGATACAGTATAAGTAGACGAATTG
GGATGCATCGTAGATTTTATGCTGTGTTTGTTATGGTTTTTCAGTGGTAGAGATTTTCAGAGTATTATTA
GGGTTATAGTCAGTGTCAGGTTTATTTATCGTCAGCGTGATGGGCAAAAAACAGCTGGCAGTACGGGCTA
TGTCTTCGTCTAGAAGAAGACAAAGCCAACTGCTGTTACTCTCGCCCAGAAATCTGCGCCAACATGGACA
CACCCAGTGGAGCAAGCCATCTGATTTTCATGGTCAGATTGTAAAGAAGCAATTACTCTTGGACAGTTTA
AGCAGAAAAGCCACCAAGTCAAGTCACTGGTCATATGATGAACTCGAAGATCTAATAAAAGTTAATTTAA
GCGTTCATTACAATAAATTCAAGTGAATCTGTTTTAAGCTAGCCTTTAACGTTTTTAAATTCCTTCAAAC
AAATTAGTTCCTCTTTGCAGTTCCTCATTTCTCGGTGAGCTGGTGCTTTAATCCCTTTACTTTTTCTTCC
TCTAGGGAGTGATGGTTGGCATGGGACGAATTAATTCCTGCAGCCCGGGGGTACCGGTCGCCACCATGGT
GTCTAAGGGCGAAGAGCTGATTAAGGAGAACATGCACATGAAGCTGTACATGGAGGGCACCGTGAACAAC
CACCACTTCAAGTGCACATCCGAGGGCGAAGGCAAGCCCTACGAGGGCACCCAGACCATGAGAATCAAGG
TGGTCGAGGGCGGCCCTCTCCCCTTCGCCTTCGACATCCTGGCTACCAGCTTCATGTACGGCAGCAGAAC
CTTCATCAACCACACCCAGGGCATCCCCGACTTCTTTAAGCAGTCCTTCCCTGAGGGCTTCACATGGGAG
AGAGTCACCACATACGAAGACGGGGGCGTGCTGACCGCTACCCAGGACACCAGCCTCCAGGACGGCTGCC
TCATCTACAACGTCAAGATCAGAGGGGTGAACTTCCCATCCAACGGCCCTGTGATGCAGAAGAAAACACT
CGGCTGGGAGGCCAACACCGAGATGCTGTACCCCGCTGACGGCGGCCTGGAAGGCAGAAGCGACATGGCC
CTGAAGCTCGTGGGCGGGGGCCACCTGATCTGCAACTTCAAGACCACATACAGATCCAAGAAACCCGCTA
AGAACCTCAAGATGCCCGGCGTCTACTATGTGGACCACAGACTGGAAAGAATCAAGGAGGCCGACAAAGA
GACCTACGTCGAGCAGCACGAGGTGGCTGTGGCCAGATACTGCGACCTCCCTAGCAAACTGGGGCACAAA
CTTAAGTCGACTGCATGCATCTAGATCATAATCAGCCATACCACATTTGTAGAGGTTTTACTTGCTTTAA
AAAACCTCCCACACCTCCCCCTGAACCTGAAACATAAAATGAATGCAATTGTTGTTGTTAACTTGTTTAT
TGCAGCTTATAATGGTTACAAATAAAGCAATAGCATCACAAATTTCACAAATAAAGCATTTTTTTCACTG
CATTCTAGTTGTGGTTTGTCCAAACTCATCAATGTATCTTAAGGCGTAAATTGTAAGCGTTAATATTTTG
TTAAAATTCGCGTTAAATTTTTGTTAAATCAGCTCATTTTTTAACCAATAGGCCGAAATCGGCGGATCCT
GCGGCCGCAAGGGAAAATAGAATGAAGTGATCTCCAAAAAATAAGTACTTTTTGACTGTAAATAAAATTG
TAAGGAGTAAAAAGTACTTTTTTTTCTAAAAAAATGTAATTAAGTAAAAGTAAAAGTATTGATTTTTAAT
TGTACTCAAGTAAAGTAAAAATCCCCAAAAATAATACTTAAGTACAGTAATCAAGTAAAATTACTCAAGT
ACTTTACACCTCTGGTTCTTGACCCCCTACCTTCAGCAAGCCCAGCAGATCCACTAGATCTTTTGTTCCC
TTTAGTGAGGGTTAATTGCGCGCTTGGCGTAATCATGGTCATAGCTGTTTCCTGTGTGAAATTGTTATCC
GCTCACAATTCCACACAACATACGAGCCGGAAGCATAAAGTGTAAAGCCTGGGGTGCCTAATGAGTGAGC
TAACTCACATTAATTGCGTTGCGCTCACTGCCCGCTTTCCAGTCGGGAAACCTGTCGTGCCAGCTGCATT
AATGAATCGGCCAACGCGCGGGGAGAGGCGGTTTGCGTATTGGGCGCTCTTCCGCTTCCTCGCTCACTGA
CTCGCTGCGCTCGGTCGTTCGGCTGCGGCGAGCGGTATCAGCTCACTCAAAGGCGGTAATACGGTTATCC
ACAGAATCAGGGGATAACGCAGGAAAGAACATGTGAGCAAAAGGCCAGCAAAAGGCCAGGAACCGTAAAA
AGGCCGCGTTGCTGGCGTTTTTCCATAGGCTCCGCCCCCCTGACGAGCATCACAAAAATCGACGCTCAAG
TCAGAGGTGGCGAAACCCGACAGGACTATAAAGATACCAGGCGTTTCCCCCTGGAAGCTCCCTCGTGCGC
TCTCCTGTTCCGACCCTGCCGCTTACCGGATACCTGTCCGCCTTTCTCCCTTCGGGAAGCGTGGCGCTTT
CTCATAGCTCACGCTGTAGGTATCTCAGTTCGGTGTAGGTCGTTCGCTCCAAGCTGGGCTGTGTGCACGA
ACCCCCCGTTCAGCCCGACCGCTGCGCCTTATCCGGTAACTATCGTCTTGAGTCCAACCCGGTAAGACAC
GACTTATCGCCACTGGCAGCAGCCACTGGTAACAGGATTAGCAGAGCGAGGTATGTAGGCGGTGCTACAG
AGTTCTTGAAGTGGTGGCCTAACTACGGCTACACTAGAAGAACAGTATTTGGTATCTGCGCTCTGCTGAA
GCCAGTTACCTTCGGAAAAAGAGTTGGTAGCTCTTGATCCGGCAAACAAACCACCGCTGGTAGCGGTGGT
TTTTTTGTTTGCAAGCAGCAGATTACGCGCAGAAAAAAAGGATCTCAAGAAGATCCTTTGATCTTTTCTA
CGGGGTCTGACGCTCAGTGGAACGAAAACTCACGTTAAGGGATTTTGGTCATGAGATTATCAAAAAGGAT
CTTCACCTAGATCCTTTTAAATTAAAAATGAAGTTTTAAATCAATCTAAAGTATATATGAGTAAACTTGG
TCTGACAGTTACCAATGCTTAATCAGTGAGGCACCTATCTCAGCGATCTGTCTATTTCGTTCATCCATAG
TTGCCTGACTCCCCGTCGTGTAGATAACTACGATACGGGAGGGCTTACCATCTGGCCCCAGTGCTGCAAT
GATACCGCGAGACCCACGCTCACCGGCTCCAGATTTATCAGCAATAAACCAGCCAGCCGGAAGGGCCGAG
CGCAGAAGTGGTCCTGCAACTTTATCCGCCTCCATCCAGTCTATTAATTGTTGCCGGGAAGCTAGAGTAA
GTAGTTCGCCAGTTAATAGTTTGCGCAACGTTGTTGCCATTGCTACAGGCATCGTGGTGTCACGCTCGTC
GTTTGGTATGGCTTCATTCAGCTCCGGTTCCCAACGATCAAGGCGAGTTACATGATCCCCCATGTTGTGC
AAAAAAGCGGTTAGCTCCTTCGGTCCTCCGATCGTTGTCAGAAGTAAGTTGGCCGCAGTGTTATCACTCA
TGGTTATGGCAGCACTGCATAATTCTCTTACTGTCATGCCATCCGTAAGATGCTTTTCTGTGACTGGTGA
GTACTCAACCAAGTCATTCTGAGAATAGTGTATGCGGCGACCGAGTTGCTCTTGCCCGGCGTCAATACGG
GATAATACCGCGCCACATAGCAGAACTTTAAAAGTGCTCATCATTGGAAAACGTTCTTCGGGGCGAAAAC
TCTCAAGGATCTTACCGCTGTTGAGATCCAGTTCGATGTAACCCACTCGTGCACCCAACTGATCTTCAGC
ATCTTTTACTTTCACCAGCGTTTCTGGGTGAGCAAAAACAGGAAGGCAAAATGCCGCAAAAAAGGGAATA
AGGGCGACACGGAAATGTTGAATACTCATACTCTTCCTTTTTCAATATTATTGAAGCATTTATCAGGGTT
ATTGTCTCATGAGCGGATACATATTTGAATGTATTTAGAAAAATAAACAAATAGGGGTTCCGCGCACATT
TCCCCGAAAAGTGCCAC
Features (pLannotate 1.2.2; 16 found; start..end, strand, type, name):
      3..333     -  rep_origin     f1 ori (fragment) (sequence partly withheld): f1 bacteriophage origin of replication; arrow indicates direction of (+) strand synthesis
    331..558     +  CDS            tyr (fragment) (sequence partly withheld): TYRO_ORYLA - Also known as tyro. Experimental evidence at transcript level: Swiss-Prot protein existence level 2. This is a copper-containing oxidase that functions in the formation of pigments such as melanins and other polyphenolic compounds. From Oryzias latipes (Japanese rice fish) (Japanese killifish).
   3142..3264    +  CDS            actba (fragment): ACTB1_DANRE - Also known as bact, bactin1, bactzf. Experimental evidence at protein level: Swiss-Prot protein existence level 1. Actin is a highly conserved protein that polymerizes to produce filaments that form cross-linked networks in the cytoplasm of cells. Actin exists in both monomeric (G-actin) and polymeric (F-actin) forms, both forms playing key functions, such as cell motility and contraction. In addition to their role in the cytoplasmic cytoskeleton, G- and F-actin also localize in the nucleus, and regulate gene transcription and motility and repair of damaged DNA. From Danio rerio
   4076..4094    -  misc_feature   MCS (fragment): pBluescript multiple cloning site
   4109..4818    +  CDS            TagRFP (fragment): monomeric derivative of red fluorescent protein from Entacmaea quadricolor (Merzlyak et al., 2007) mammalian codon-optimized
   4837..4920    +  CDS            large T antigen (fragment): large T antigen from SV40 (simian virus 40)
   4943..5064    +  polyA_signal   SV40 poly(A) signal: SV40 polyadenylation signal
   5071..5156    -  rep_origin     M13 ori (fragment): M13 bacteriophage origin of replication; arrow indicates direction of (+) strand synthesis
   5442..5460    -  promoter       T3 promoter: promoter for bacteriophage T3 RNA polymerase
   5505..5521    -  protein_bind   lac operator: The lac repressor binds to the lac operator to inhibit transcription in E. coli. This inhibition can be relieved by adding lactose or isopropyl-β-D-thiogalactopyranoside (IPTG). lac repressor encoded by lacI
   5529..5559    -  promoter       lac promoter: promoter for the E. coli lac operon
   5574..5595    -  protein_bind   CAP binding site: CAP binding activates transcription in the presence of cAMP. E. coli catabolite activator protein
   5608..5700    -  CDS            lacI (fragment): lac repressor; lacI; The lac repressor binds to the lac operator to inhibit transcription in E. coli. This inhibition can be relieved by adding lactose or isopropyl-β-D-thiogalactopyranoside (IPTG).
   5883..6471    -  rep_origin     ori: high-copy-number ColE1/pMB1/pBR322/pUC origin of replication
   6642..7502    -  CDS            AmpR: β-lactamase; bla; confers resistance to ampicillin, carbenicillin, and related antibiotics
   7503..7607    -  promoter       AmpR promoter: bla
