[The description below was written by a language model from this plasmid's Addgene catalogue record and pLannotate feature annotations shown in this document.]
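Description:
Tol2-lyzC-RFP-miR-30 backbone is a 7.6 kb zebrafish transgenesis plasmid built on a Tol2 transposon backbone and deposited as an empty vector, intended to serve as the control for microRNA expression constructs made in the same framework. It is maintained in E. coli as a high-copy plasmid through a ColE1/pUC-type origin and selected with ampicillin via the β-lactamase gene and its own promoter. Remnants of a pBluescript-style cloning vector are also annotated, including f1/M13 origin fragments, a T3 promoter, lac promoter/operator elements and part of the multiple cloning site.

The annotated payload is a TagRFP coding sequence followed by a short SV40 large T antigen fragment and the SV40 polyadenylation signal. The name indicates that expression is driven by the lyzC (lysozyme C) promoter, which is commonly used for neutrophil-directed expression in zebrafish, and that the transcript carries a miR-30 scaffold into which a microRNA hairpin can be placed. Neither the promoter nor the miR-30 sequence is called out in the automated feature table, however, so their positions are not documented here; much of the region upstream of TagRFP is unannotated. A short medaka tyrosinase match near the f1 origin probably reflects Tol2 arm sequence, since that transposon was first found in the medaka tyrosinase locus. A zebrafish β-actin fragment upstream of the reporter is also detected, and its role is not stated. With no microRNA inserted, the construct should simply mark expressing cells red, giving a matched control for transposase-mediated transgenic lines that co-express RFP and a microRNA, in the context of work on neutrophilic inflammation.
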