Addgene plasmid #97147: Tol2-lyzC-RFP-miR-30 backbone
Purpose: (Empty Backbone) As a control of miRNA expression
Depositing lab: Qing Deng. Depositing organization: Purdue University. Publication: MicroRNA-223 Suppresses the Canonical NF-kappaB Pathway in Basal Keratinocytes to Dampen Neutrophilic Inflammation. Zhou W, Pal AS, Hsu AY, Gurol T, Zhu X, Wirbisky-Hershberger SE, Freeman JL, Kasinski AL, Deng Q. Cell Rep. 2018 Feb 13;22(7):1810-1823. doi: 10.1016/j.celrep.2018.01.058. PubMed 29444433.
Backbone
  Vector backbone: Tol2 backbone
  Vector type: Zebrafish
Growth in bacteria
  Bacterial resistance: Ampicillin, 100 μg/mL
  Growth temperature: 37°C
  Growth strain: DH5alpha
  Copy number: High Copy
Gene/Insert
  Gene/Insert name: None
Terms and licenses: Academic/Nonprofit Terms; Industry Terms: Not Available to Industry
How to cite: Tol2-lyzC-RFP-miR-30 backbone was a gift from Qing Deng (Addgene plasmid # 97147 ; http://n2t.net/addgene:97147 ; RRID:Addgene_97147)
